Addgene plasmid #221405: Beta1 N562* full-length
Purpose: Mammalian expression of human integrin beta1 N562* full-length
Depositing lab: Timothy Springer. Depositing organization: Boston Children's Hospital. Publication: Ligand binding initiates single-molecule integrin conformational activation. Li J, Jo MH, Yan J, Hall T, Lee J, Lopez-Sanchez U, Yan S, Ha T, Springer TA. Cell. 2024 May 14:S0092-8674(24)00475-6. doi: 10.1016/j.cell.2024.04.049. PubMed 38772370.
Backbone
  Vector backbone: pD2529 CAG
  Backbone manufacturer: 15
  Vector type: Mammalian Expression
  Selectable markers: Puromycin
Growth in bacteria
  Bacterial resistance: Kanamycin, 50 μg/mL
  Growth temperature: 37°C
  Growth strain: DH5alpha
  Copy number: High Copy
Gene/Insert
  Gene/Insert name: integrin beta1 N562* full-length
  Species: H. sapiens (human)
  Mutation: codon-optimized mature sequence
  Entrez Gene: ITGB1 (a.k.a. CD29, FNRB, GPIIA, MDF2, MSK12, VLA-BETA, VLAB)
  Tag / fusion protein: CD33 secretion peptide (MPLLLLLPLLWAGALA) (N terminal on insert); HA and AVI tags (C terminal on insert)
  Cloning method: Gibson Cloning
Terms and licenses: Academic/Nonprofit Terms; Industry Terms: Not Available to Industry
How to cite: Beta1 N562* full-length was a gift from Timothy Springer (Addgene plasmid # 221405 ; http://n2t.net/addgene:221405 ; RRID:Addgene_221405)
