[The description below was written by a language model from this plasmid's Addgene catalogue record and pLannotate feature annotations shown in this document.]
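Description:
Beta1 N562* full-length is a mammalian expression plasmid built on the pD2529 CAG backbone for producing the human integrin β1 subunit (ITGB1). It replicates in bacteria from a high-copy ColE1/pUC-type origin and is selected with kanamycin through an aminoglycoside phosphotransferase gene preceded by an EM7 promoter fragment. For selection in mammalian cells, a separate cassette in the opposite orientation places puromycin N-acetyltransferase under the mouse PGK promoter, terminated by a β-globin polyadenylation signal.

The payload is driven by the composite CAG promoter, annotated here as the CMV immediate-early enhancer, the chicken β-actin promoter and a chimeric β-actin/β-globin intron, an arrangement that gives strong, broadly active transcription. The insert is a codon-optimized mature β1 sequence in which the native signal peptide is replaced by a CD33 secretion peptide at the N terminus, and HA and Avi tags are fused at the C terminus. These tags allow immunodetection and site-specific enzymatic biotinylation. The feature table detects a single HA-length match after the ITGB1 coding region. It does not annotate the Avi tag, and the short hit labelled as an mOrange2 fragment is too small to represent a functional reporter. Downstream lie a hepatitis B virus post-transcriptional regulatory element, which overlaps a partial X open reading frame and is used to enhance transcript export and expression, and a rabbit β-globin polyadenylation signal.

The record does not explain the "N562*" designation beyond the name, so the nature of that position's alteration is not stated. The associated work concerns single-molecule analysis of integrin conformational activation by ligand binding.
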