Features (pLannotate 1.2.2; 15 found; start..end, strand, type, name):
    482..1070    -  rep_origin     ori: high-copy-number ColE1/pMB1/pBR322/pUC origin of replication
   1156..1965    -  CDS            KanR: aminoglycoside phosphotransferase; aph(3')-Ia; confers resistance to kanamycin in bacteria or G418 (Geneticin®) in eukaryotes
   1984..2028    -  promoter       EM7 promoter (fragment): synthetic bacterial promoter&nbsp
   2247..2456    -  polyA_signal   β-globin poly(A) (fragment): human β-globin polyadenylation signal
   2457..3056    -  CDS            PuroR (fragment): puromycin N-acetyltransferase; pac from Streptomyces; confers resistance to puromycin
   3066..3565    -  promoter       PGK promoter: mouse phosphoglycerate kinase 1 promoter
   3649..3952    +  enhancer       CMV enhancer: human cytomegalovirus immediate early enhancer
   3954..4229    +  promoter       chicken β-actin promoter: No description available
   4230..5246    +  intron         chimeric intron: chimera between introns from chicken β-actin and rabbit β-globin
   5375..7741    +  CDS            ITGB1: ITB1_HUMAN - Also known as FNRB, MDF2, MSK12. Experimental evidence at protein level: Swiss-Prot protein existence level 1. (Microbial infection) In case of HIV-1 infection, integrin ITGA5:ITGB1 binding to extracellular viral Tat protein seems to enhance angiogenesis in Kaposi's sarcoma lesions. From Homo sapiens (Human).
   7748..7774    +  CDS            3xHA (fragment): three tandem HA epitope tags
   7831..7899    +  CDS            mOrange2 (fragment): photostable monomeric orange derivative of DsRed fluorescent protein (Shaner et al., 2008) mammalian codon-optimized
   8946..9204    +  ncRNA          HBV PRE 1151-1410: Accession: RF02816 - Hepatitis B virus post-transcriptional regulatory element 1151-1410
   9170..9511    +  CDS            X (fragment): X_HBVD3 - Experimental evidence at protein level: Swiss-Prot protein existence level 1. Multifunctional protein that plays a role in silencing host antiviral defenses and promoting viral transcription. Does not seem to be essential for HBV infection. May be directly involved in development of cirrhosis and liver cancer (hepatocellular carcinoma). Most of cytosolic activities involve modulation of cytosolic calcium. The effect on apoptosis is controversial depending on the cell types in which the studies have been conducted. May induce apoptosis by localizing in mitochondria and causing loss of
   9493..9548    +  polyA_signal   β-globin poly(A) signal: rabbit β-globin polyadenylation signal (Gil and Proudfoot, 1987)
>Addgene plasmid #221405 | Beta1 N562* full-length | addgene full sequence | sequence record 439047 | Addgene NGS Result
ACATCCCTAAAATTTTCCTTACATGTTTTACTAGCCAGATTTTTCCTCCTCTCCTGACTACTCCCAGTCA
TAGCTGTCCCTCTTCTCTTATGGAGATCTTTGCATTTTTAGACATTTAGAAGCCTATATCTTGTTACAGA
ATTGGAATTACACAAAAATTCTACCATATTTTGAAAGCTTAGGTTGTTCTGAAAAAAACAATATATTGTT
TTCCTGGGTAAACTAAAAGTCCCCTCGAGGAAAGGCCCCTAAAGTGAAACAGTGCAAAACGTTCAAAAAC
TGTCTGGCAATACAAGTTCCACTTTGACCAAAACGGCTGGCAGTAAAAGGGTTAAGAAGACTGTCAGCCT
TGAGCGGTATCAGCTCACTCAAAGGCGGTAATACGGTTATCCACAGAATCAGGGGATAACGCAGGAAAGA
ACATGTGAGCAAAAGGCCAGCAAAAGGCCAGGAACCGTAAAAAGGCCGCGTTGCTGGCGTTTTTCCATAG
GCTCCGCCCCCCTGACGAGCATCACAAAAATCGACGCTCAAGTCAGAGGTGGCGAAACCCGACAGGACTA
TAAAGATACCAGGCGTTTCCCCCTGGAAGCTCCCTCGTGCGCTCTCCTGTTCCGACCCTGCCGCTTACCG
GATACCTGTCCGCCTTTCTCCCTTCGGGAAGCGTGGCGCTTTCTCATAGCTCACGCTGTAGGTATCTCAG
TTCGGTGTAGGTCGTTCGCTCCAAGCTGGGCTGTGTGCACGAACCCCCCGTTCAGCCCGACCGCTGCGCC
TTATCCGGTAACTATCGTCTTGAGTCCAACCCGGTAAGACACGACTTATCGCCACTGGCAGCAGCCACTG
GTAACAGGATTAGCAGAGCGAGGTATGTAGGCGGTGCTACAGAGTTCTTGAAGTGGTGGGCTAACTACGG
CTACACTAGAAGAACAGTATTTGGTATCTGCGCTCTGCTGAAGCCAGTTACCTTCGGAAAAAGAGTTGGT
AGCTCTTGATCCGGCAAACAAACCACCGCTGGTAGCGGTGGTTTTTTTGTTTGCAAGCAGCAGATTACGC
GCAGAAAAAAAGGATCTCAAGAAGATCCTTTGATCTTTTCTACGGGGTCTGACGCTCAGTGGAACGACGC
GCGCGTAACTCACGTTAAGGGATTTTGGTCATGAGTTAGAAAAACTCATCGAGCATCAAATGAAACTGCA
ATTTATTCATATCAGGATTATCAATACCATATTTTTGAAAAAGCCGTTTCTGTAATGAAGGAGAAAACTC
ACCGAGGCAGTTCCATAGGATGGCAAGATCCTGGTATCGGTCTGCGATTCCGACTCGTCCAACATCAATA
CAACCTATTAATTTCCCCTCGTCAAAAATAAGGTTATCAAGTGAGAAATCACCATGAGTGACGACTGAAT
CCGGTGAGAATGGCAAAAGTTTATGCATTTCTTTCCAGACTTGTTCAACAGGCCAGCCATTACGCTCGTC
ATCAAAATCACTCGCATCAACCAAACCGTTATTCATTCGTGATTGCGCCTGAGCGAGGCGAAATACGCGA
TCGCTGTTAAAAGGACAATTACAAACAGGAATCGAGTGCAACCGGCGCAGGAACACTGCCAGCGCATCAA
CAATATTTTCACCTGAATCAGGATATTCTTCTAATACCTGGAACGCTGTTTTTCCGGGGATCGCAGTGGT
GAGTAACCATGCATCATCAGGAGTACGGATAAAATGCTTGATGGTCGGAAGTGGCATAAATTCCGTCAGC
CAGTTTAGTCTGACCATCTCATCTGTAACATCATTGGCAACGCTACCTTTGCCATGTTTCAGAAACAACT
CTGGCGCATCGGGCTTCCCATACAAGCGATAGATTGTCGCACCTGATTGCCCGACATTATCGCGAGCCCA
TTTATACCCATATAAATCAGCATCCATGTTGGAATTTAATCGCGGCCTCGACGTTTCCCGTTGGATATGG
CTCATTTTTTACTTCCTCACCTTGTCGTATTATACTATGCCGATATACTATGCCGATGATTAATTGTCGA
CACTGCGGGGGCTCTGTGTGGTAAGCAGGTCTTAACCTTTTTACTGCCAATGACGCATGGGATACGTCGT
GGCAGTAAAAGGGCTTAAATGCCAACGACGCGTCCCATACGTTGTTGGCATTTTAATTCTTCTCTCTGCA
GCGGCAGCATGTGCCGCCGCTGCAGAGAGTTTCTAGCGATGACAGCCCCTCTGGGCAACGAGCCGGGGGG
GCTGTCTTTCTTTATGTTTTAAATGCACTGACCTCCCACATTCCCTTTTTAGTAAAATATTCAGAAATAA
TTTAAATACATCATTGCAATGAAAATAAATGTTTTTTATTAGGCAGAATCCAGATGCTCAAGGCCCTTCA
TAATATCCCCCAGTTTAGTAGTTGGACTTAGGGAACAAAGGAACCTTTAATAGAAATTGGACAGCAAGAA
AGCGAGTCAGGCACCGGGCTTGCGGGTCATGCACCAGGTGCGCGGTCCTTCGGGCACCTCGACGTCGGCG
GTGACGGTGAAGCCGAGCCGCTCGTAGAAGGGGAGGTTGCGGGGCGCGGATGTCTCCAGGAAGGCGGGCA
CCCCGGCGCGCTCGGCCGCCTCCACTCCGGGGAGCACGACGGCGCTGCCCAGACCCTTGCCCTGGTGGTC
GGGCGACACGCCGACGGTGGCCAGGAACCACGCGGGCTCCTTGGGCCGGTGCGGCGCCAGGAGGCCTTCC
ATCTGTTGCTGCGCGGCCAGCCGGGAACCGCTCAACTCGGCCATGCGCGGGCCGATCTCGGCGAACACCG
CCCCCGCTTCGACGCTCTCCGGCGTGGTCCAGACCGCCACCGCGGCGCCGTCGTCCGCGACCCACACCTT
GCCGATGTCGAGCCCGACGCGCGTGAGGAAGAGTTCTTGCAGCTCGGTGACCCGCTCGATGTGGCGGTCC
GGATCGACGGTGTGGCGCGTGGCGGGGTAGTCGGCGAACGCGGCGGCGAGGGTGCGTACGGCCCTGGGGA
CGTCGTCGCGGGTGGCGAGGCGCACCGTGGGCTTGTACTCGGTCATGGTGGCGGACGAAAGGCCCGGAGA
TGAGGAAGAGGAGAACAGCGCGGCAGACGTGCGCTTTTGAAGCGTGCAGAATGCCGGGCCTCCGGAGGAC
CTTCGGGCGCCCGCCCCGCCCCTGAGCCCGCCCCTGAGCCCGCCCCCGGACCCACCCCTTCCCAGCCTCT
GAGCCCAGAAAGCGAAGGAGCAAAGCTGCTATTGGCCGCTGCCCCAAAGGCCTACCCGCTTCCATTGCTC
AGCGGTGCTGTCCATCTGCACGAGACTAGTGAGTCGTGCTACTTCCATTTGTCACGTCCTGCACGACGCG
AGCTGCGGGGCGGGGGGGAACTTCCTGACTAGGGGAGGAGTAGAAGGTGGCGCGAAGGGGCCACCAAAGA
ACGGAGCCGGTTGGCGCCTACCGGTGGATGTGGAATGTGTGCGAGGCCAGAGGCCACTTGTGTAGCGCCA
AGTGCCCAGCGGGGCTGCTAAAGCGCATGCTCCAGACTGCCTTGGGAAAAGCGCCTCCCCTACCCGGTAG
AGAAACTTGATCTGTCGCCGCAATTCAAACTTCGTGAGGCTCCGGTGCCCGTCAGTGACCTGCTATACTC
TGGAGACGCGTTACATAACTTACGGTAAATGGCCCGCCTGGCTGACCGCCCAACGACCCCCGCCCATTGA
CGTCAATAATGACGTATGTTCCCATAGTAACGCCAATAGGGACTTTCCATTGACGTCAATGGGTGGAGTA
TTTACGGTAAACTGCCCACTTGGCAGTACATCAAGTGTATCATATGCCAAGTACGCCCCCTATTGACGTC
AATGACGGTAAATGGCCCGCCTGGCATTATGCCCAGTACATGACCTTATGGGACTTTCCTACTTGGCAGT
ACATCTACGTATTAGTCATCGCTATTACCATGGTCGAGGTGAGCCCCACGTTCTGCTTCACTCTCCCCAT
CTCCCCCCCCTCCCCACCCCCAATTTTGTATTTATTTATTTTTTAATTATTTTGTGCAGCGATGGGGGCG
GGGGGGGGGGGGGCGCGCGCCAGGCGGGGCGGGGCGGGGCGAGGGGCGGGGCGGGGCGAGGCGGAGAGGT
GCGGCGGCAGCCAATCAGAGCGGCGCGCTCCGAAAGTTTCCTTTTATGGCGAGGCGGCGGCGGCGGCGGC
CCTATAAAAAGCGAAGCGCGCGGCGGGCGGGAGTCGCTGCGCGCTGCCTTCGCCCCGTGCCCCGCTCCGC
CGCCGCCTCGCGCCGCCCGCCCCGGCTCTGACTGACCGCGTTACTCCCACAGGTGAGCGGGCGGGACGGC
CCTTCTCCTCCGGGCTGTAATTAGCGCTTGGTTTAATGACGGCTTGTTTCTTTTCTGTGGCTGCGTGAAA
GCCTTGAGGGGCTCCGGGAGGGCCCTTTGTGCGGGGGGAGCGGCTCGGGGGGTGCGTGCGTGTGTGTGTG
CGTGGGGAGCGCCGCGTGCGGCTCCGCGCTGCCCGGCGGCTGTGAGCGCTGCGGGCGCGGCGCGGGGCTT
TGTGCGCTCCGCAGTGTGCGCGAGGGGAGCGCGGCCGGGGGCGGTGCCCCGCGGTGCGGGGGGGGCTGCG
AGGGGAACAAAGGCTGCGTGCGGGGTGTGTGCGTGGGGGGGTGAGCAGGGGGTGTGGGCGCGTCGGTCGG
GCTGCAACCCCCCCTGCACCCCCCTCCCCGAGTTGCTGAGCACGGCCCGGCTTCGGGTGCGGGGCTCCGT
ACGGGGCGTGGCGCGGGGCTCGCCGTGCCGGGCGGGGGGTGGCGGCAGGTGGGGGTGCCGGGCGGGGCGG
GGCCGCCTCGGGCCGGGGAGGGCTCGGGGGAGGGGCGCGGCGGCCCCCGGAGCGCCGGCGGCTGTCGAGG
CGCGGCGAGCCGCAGCCATTGCCTTTTATGGTAATCGTGCGAGAGGGCGCAGGGACTTCCTTTGTCCCAA
ATCTGTGCGGAGCCGAAATCTGGGAGGCGCCGCCGCACCCCCTCTAGCGGGCGCGGGGCGAAGCGGTGCG
GCGCCGGCAGGAAGGAAATGGGCGGGGAGGGCCTTCGTGCGTCGCCGCGCCGCCGTCCCCTTCTCCCTCT
CCAGCCTCGGGGCTGTCCGCGGGGGGACGGCTGCCTTCGGGGGGGACGGGGCAGGGCGGGGTTCGGCTTC
TGGCGTGTGACCGGCGGCTCTAGAGCCTCTGCTAACCATGTTCATGCCTTCTTCTTTTTCCTACAGCTCC
TGGGCAACGTGCTGGTTATTGTGCTGTCTCATCATTTTGGCAAAGAATTCGGCTTGATCGAAGCCGTCTC
AGGGGAGAGACCACACCCAAGCTGTCTAGAGCCGCCACCATGCCTTTGCTCCTCCTGTTGCCCTTGCTCT
GGGCTGGCGCCCTCGCGCAGACGGACGAGAATCGATGTTTGAAAGCGAATGCAAAAAGCTGCGGAGAGTG
CATTCAGGCCGGACCGAATTGTGGATGGTGTACAAATTCGACATTTTTGCAAGAGGGAATGCCCACGTCG
GCCCGATGTGATGACCTCGAGGCCTTGAAAAAGAAAGGATGTCCACCGGATGACATCGAGAACCCACGGG
GCTCAAAGGACATCAAAAAGAACAAGAATGTCACAAACCGCTCGAAGGGAACTGCTGAAAAGCTTAAACC
GGAGGACATCACGCAGATCCAGCCCCAACAGCTGGTGCTCCGATTGCGGTCCGGTGAGCCACAGACGTTT
ACTCTCAAGTTCAAGAGAGCGGAGGATTACCCGATCGATCTTTACTATCTTATGGACCTTTCGTACTCCA
TGAAGGATGATTTGGAAAATGTCAAGAGCCTCGGTACTGACTTGATGAATGAAATGCGCCGCATTACCAG
CGATTTCCGAATCGGATTCGGATCATTTGTGGAAAAGACCGTCATGCCCTACATTTCGACCACTCCGGCA
AAGTTGCGCAACCCGTGCACCTCAGAACAGAACTGCACCTCGCCTTTTTCGTATAAGAACGTCCTCAGCT
TGACAAACAAGGGTGAAGTGTTCAATGAGCTGGTCGGAAAGCAAAGAATCTCGGGAAACCTCGATAGCCC
GGAGGGAGGGTTTGATGCAATCATGCAAGTGGCGGTATGCGGGTCCCTTATTGGCTGGAGAAACGTGACC
AGACTCCTGGTGTTTTCCACTGATGCGGGATTTCATTTCGCCGGAGACGGGAAACTGGGAGGGATTGTAC
TTCCGAATGACGGACAGTGTCATTTGGAGAACAACATGTATACGATGTCCCACTACTATGACTACCCCTC
GATCGCGCACCTCGTCCAAAAACTGAGCGAAAACAATATCCAGACTATCTTTGCGGTCACGGAGGAGTTT
CAGCCCGTGTATAAAGAACTGAAAAACTTGATCCCTAAGTCCGCAGTCGGAACGCTGTCGGCCAACAGCT
CGAATGTGATCCAGTTGATCATCGATGCGTATAACTCACTTTCATCAGAGGTCATCCTTGAGAACGGAAA
GCTTAGCGAAGGAGTGACAATCTCGTACAAATCATATTGCAAGAATGGAGTGAATGGCACCGGCGAGAAT
GGCCGGAAATGTTCAAACATTTCCATCGGCGACGAGGTCCAGTTTGAGATCAGCATTACTTCCAATAAGT
GCCCTAAGAAAGACTCGGACTCATTCAAAATTCGGCCTCTCGGGTTTACCGAAGAGGTAGAGGTGATCCT
CCAGTACATTTGTGAATGCGAGTGTCAATCAGAGGGTATCCCCGAAAGCCCCAAGTGTCATGAGGGTAAC
GGAACGTTCGAATGCGGGGCATGTAGATGTAACGAAGGTCGCGTCGGAAGGCACTGCGAATGCTCGACTG
ATGAGGTAAACTCGGAAGACATGGATGCGTATTGCCGAAAAGAGAATTCGAGCGAAATCTGCTCAAACAA
CGGGGAATGTGTGTGCGGACAATGTGTCTGCCGGAAACGGGATAACACAAATGAGATCTACTCCGGAAAG
TTTTGCGAATGCGACAATTTCAACTGTGACAGGTCCAACGGTCTTATCTGTGGTGGTAATGGAGTCTGCA
AGTGCCGCGTCTGCGAGTGTTAGCCGAATTACACAGGCTCAGCGTGTGATTGCAGCCTCGACACGTCAAC
ATGCGAGGCGTCCAACGGGCAGATTTGTAACGGGCGAGGGATTTGCGAGTGTGGGGTGTGCAAATGCACT
GACCCCAAATTCCAGGGGCAGACGTGCGAGATGTGCCAGACGTGTCTTGGTGTCTGTGCGGAGCATAAGG
AATGCGTGCAGTGCAGAGCGTTCAACAAAGGGGAAAAGAAAGATACGTGTACGCAAGAATGTTCGTATTT
CAATATCACGAAGGTGGAGTCGAGGGATAAGCTCCCGCAGCCAGTACAGCCGGACCCCGTCAGCCATTGC
AAGGAAAAGGACGTGGATGATTGCTGGTTCTATTTCACATACTCCGTGAATGGTAATAATGAGGTAATGG
TACATGTCGTGGAGAACCCCGAATGCCCCACGGGTCCCGACATCATTCCCATAGTAGCTGGAGTCGTGGC
AGGTATCGTGCTTATCGGTCTGGCGTTGTTGTTGATCTGGAAACTCTTGATGATCATCCATGACCGCAGA
GAGTTTGCCAAGTTTGAGAAAGAGAAGATGAATGCAAAATGGGACACTGGCGAAAACCCAATATACAAAA
GCGCTGTTACAACAGTGGTGAACCCCAAGTACGAGGGCAAAGCTAGCTACCCATACGATGTTCCAGATTA
CGCTGGCAGCGGGTTGAATGATATTTTCGAGGCTCAGAAGATAGAATGGCATGAATGATAATCGTGGAAC
AGTACGAACGCGCCGAGGGCCGCCACTCCACCGGCGGCATGGACGAGCTGTACAAGTGATAAAGTACTTG
ATAAGCTCTTCAGGTTGAGGTCTCTAAAAGCGTCTTCCTCTTCTCATCACATCATATCAAGGTTATATAC
CATCAATATTGCCACAGATGTTACTTAGCCTTTTAATATTTCTCTAATTTAGTGTATATGCAATGATAGT
TCTCTGATTTCTGAGATTGAGTTTCTCATGTGTAATGATTATTTAGAGTTTCTCTTTCATCTGTTCAAAT
TTTTGTCTAGTTTTATTTTTTACTGATTTGTAAGACTTCTTTTTATAATCTGCATATTACAATTCTCTTT
ACTGGGGTGTTGCAAATATTTTCTGTCATTCTATGGCCTGACTTTTCTTAATGGTTTTTTAATTTTAAAA
ATAAGTCTTAATATTCATGCAATCTAATTAACAATCTTTTCTTTGTGGTTAGGACTTTGAGTCATAAGAA
ATTTTTCTCTACACTGAAGTCATGATGGCATGCTTCTATATTATTTTCTAAAAGATTTAAAGTTTTGCCT
TCTCCATTTAGACTTATAATTCACTGGAATTTTTTTGTGTGTATGGTATGACATATGGGTTCCCTTTTAT
TTTTTACATATAAATATATTTCCCTGTTTTTCTAAAAAAGAAAAAGATCATCATTTTCCCATTGTAAAAT
GCCATATTTTTTTCATAGGTCACTTACATATATCAATGGGTCTGTTTCTGAGCTCTACTCTATTTTATCA
GCCTCACTGTCTATCCCCACACATCTCATGCTTTGCTCTAAATCTTGATATTTAGTGGAACATTCTTTCC
CATTTTGTTCTACAAGAATATTTTTGTTATTGTCTTTGGGCTTTCTATATACATTTTGAAATGAGGTTGA
CAAGTTAATAACAGGCCTATTGATTGGAAAGTTTGTCAACGAATTGTGGGTCTTTTGGGGTTTGCTGCCC
CTTTTACGCAATGTGGATATCCTGCTTTAATGCCTTTATATGCATGTATACAAGCAAAACAGGCTTTTAC
TTTCTCGCCAACTTACAAGGCCTTTCTCAGTAAACAGTATATGACCCTTTACCCCGTTGCTCGGCAACGG
CCTGGTCTGTGCCAAGTGTTTGCTGACGCAACCCCCACTGGTTGGGGCTTGGCCATAGGCCATCAGCGCA
TGCGTGGAACCTTTGTGTCTCCTCTGCCGATCCATACTGCGGAACTCCTAGCCGCTTGTTTTGCTCGCAG
CAGGTCTGGAGCAAACCTCATCGGGACCGACAATTCTGTCGTACTCTCCCGCAAGTATACATCGTTTCCA
TGGCTGCTAGGCTGTGCTGCCAACTGGATCCTGCGCGGGACGTCCTTTGTTTACGTCCCGTCGGCGCTGA
ATCCCGCGGACGACCCCTCCCGGGGCCGCTTGGGGCTCTACCGCCCGCTTCTCCGTCTGCCGTACCGTCC
GACCACGGGGCGCACCTCTCTTTACGCGGACTCCCCGTCTGTGCCTTCTCATCTGCCGGACCGTGTGCAC
TTCGCTTCACCTCTGCACGTCGCATGGAGGCCACCGTGAACGCCCACCGGAACCTGCCCAAGGTCTTGCA
TAAGAGGACTCTTGGACTTTCAGCAATGTCATCTCAGTGGCTAATAAAGGAAATTTATTTTCATTGCAAT
AGTGTGTTGGAATTTTTTGTGTCTCTCACTCGGAAGGACATATGGGAGGGCAAATCATTTAAAACATCAG
AATGAGTATTTGGTTTAGAGTTTGGCAACATATGCCCATATGCTGGCTGCCATGAACAAAGGTTGGCTAT
AAAGAGGTCATCAGTATATGAAACAGCCCCCTGCTGTCCATTCCTTATTCCATAGAAAAGCCTTGACTTG
AGGTTAGATTTTTTTTATATTTTGTTTTGTGTTATTTTTTTCTTTA
